Addgene plasmid #32315: pENTR L3-4XmCherry-HA-L2
Depositing lab: Steve Stowers. Depositing organization: Montana State University. Publication: A Gateway MultiSite Recombination Cloning Toolkit. Petersen LK, Stowers RS. PLoS One. 2011;6(9):e24531. Epub 2011 Sep 9. 10.1371/journal.pone.0024531 PubMed 21931740.
Backbone
  Vector backbone: pDONR 221 P3-P2
  Backbone manufacturer: Invitrogen
  Backbone size w/o insert (bp): 2557
  Vector type: Gateway MultiSite entry vector
Growth in bacteria
  Bacterial resistance: Kanamycin, 50 μg/mL
  Growth temperature: 37°C
  Growth strain: DH10B
  Copy number: High Copy
Gene/Insert
  Gene/Insert name: 4XmCherry-HA
  Insert size (bp): 2910
  Tag / fusion protein: HA (C terminal on insert)
  Cloning method: Gateway Cloning
  Sequencing primers: 5′ M13F; 3′ M13R
Terms and licenses: Academic/Nonprofit Terms; Industry Terms: Not Available to Industry
Depositor comments: Please see http://www.everyvector.com/sequences/show_public/12938 for additional plasmid map.
How to cite: pENTR L3-4XmCherry-HA-L2 was a gift from Steve Stowers (Addgene plasmid # 32315 ; http://n2t.net/addgene:32315 ; RRID:Addgene_32315)
