[The description below was written by a language model from this plasmid's Addgene catalogue record and pLannotate feature annotations shown in this document.]
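Description:
pENTR L3-4XmCherry-HA-L2 is a Gateway MultiSite entry clone built on the Invitrogen pDONR 221 P3-P2 backbone. It is maintained in E. coli as a high-copy plasmid through a ColE1/pUC-type origin and is selected with kanamycin via the KanR (aminoglycoside phosphotransferase) gene. The rrnB T1 and T2 terminators sit upstream of the cloning region, where they insulate the insert from read-through transcription. The short lacI and lacZα fragments and the T7 promoter beyond attL2 are backbone remnants. The entry vector itself carries no annotated promoter positioned to drive the insert, so expression depends on the elements joined to it after recombination.

The payload, flanked by attL3 and attL2, is a roughly 2.9 kb open reading frame described as four tandem copies of the red fluorescent protein mCherry with a C-terminal HA epitope tag. The automated annotation instead labels this region as two consecutive ~1.4 kb "RRvT" coding sequences. RRvT is a tandem Discosoma-derived red fluorescent protein, so each hit most likely corresponds to a pair of mCherry units, which agrees with the 4X designation. The HA tag is not separately annotated but would fall in the short interval before attL2.

In a MultiSite LR reaction, the attL3 and attL2 sites place this cassette in the final position of a multi-fragment assembly. It joins entry clones carrying compatible sites, such as a promoter or a gene of interest, in a destination vector. This modular arrangement can produce C-terminal fusions or reporters with a multimerised fluorophore for brighter red signal, together with HA-based immunodetection. The plasmid belongs to a published toolkit of interchangeable MultiSite Gateway modules. The record does not name the intended destination vectors or host organism.
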