Features (pLannotate 1.2.2; 11 found; start..end, strand, type, name):
    121..213     +  CDS            lacI (fragment): lac repressor; lacI; The lac repressor binds to the lac operator to inhibit transcription in E. coli. This inhibition can be relieved by adding lactose or isopropyl-β-D-thiogalactopyranoside (IPTG).
    268..295     -  terminator     rrnB T2 terminator: transcription terminator T2 from the E. coli rrnB gene
    427..470     +  terminator     rrnB T1 terminator: Escherichia coli rrnB; transcription terminator T1 from the E. coli rrnB gene
    517..553     -  CDS            lacZα (fragment): LacZα fragment of β-galactosidase; lacZ fragment
    570..665     +  protein_bind   attL3: mutant version of attL; recombination site for the Gateway® LR reaction LR Clonase™
    689..2110    +  CDS            RRvT: RRvT is a basic (constitutively fluorescent) red fluorescent protein published in 2016, derived from Discosoma sp.. It has very low acid sensitivity.
   2123..3544    +  CDS            RRvT: RRvT is a basic (constitutively fluorescent) red fluorescent protein published in 2016, derived from Discosoma sp.. It has very low acid sensitivity.
   3579..3678    -  protein_bind   attL2: mutant version of attL; recombination site for the Gateway® LR reaction LR Clonase™
   3709..3727    -  promoter       T7 promoter: promoter for bacteriophage T7 RNA polymerase
   3861..4670    +  CDS            KanR: aminoglycoside phosphotransferase; aph(3')-Ia; confers resistance to kanamycin in bacteria or G418 (Geneticin®) in eukaryotes
   4817..5405    +  rep_origin     ori: high-copy-number ColE1/pMB1/pBR322/pUC origin of replication
>Addgene plasmid #32315 | pENTR L3-4XmCherry-HA-L2 | depositor full sequence | sequence record 36636 | pENTR L3-4XmCherry-HA-L2 sequence 5467 bps
CTTTCCTGCGTTATCCCCTGATTCTGTGGATAACCGTATTACCGCCTTTGAGTGAGCTGATACCGCTCGC
CGCAGCCGAACGACCGAGCGCAGCGAGTCAGTGAGCGAGGAAGCGGAAGAGCGCCCAATACGCAAACCGC
CTCTCCCCGCGCGTTGGCCGATTCATTAATGCAGCTGGCACGACAGGTTTCCCGACTGGAAAGCGGGCAG
TGAGCGCAACGCAATTAATACGCGTACCGCTAGCCAGGAAGAGTTTGTAGAAACGCAAAAAGGCCATCCG
TCAGGATGGCCTTCTGCTTAGTTTGATGCCTGGCAGTTTATGGCGGGCGTCCTGCCCGCCACCCTCCGGG
CCGTTGCTTCACAACGTTCAAATCCGCTCCCGGCGGATTTGTCCTACTCAGGAGAGCGTTCACCGACAAA
CAACAGATAAAACGAAAGGCCCAGTCTTCCGACTGAGCCTTTCGTTTTATTTGATGCCTGGCAGTTCCCT
ACTCTCGCGTTAACGCTAGCATGGATGTTTTCCCAGTCACGACGTTGTAAAACGACGGCCAGTCTTAAGC
TCGGGCCCCAAATAATGATTTTATTTTGACTGATAGTGACCTGTTCGTTGCAACAAATTGATGAGCAATG
CTTTTTTATAATGCCAACTTTGTATAATAAAGTTGGCGGCAACGGCTCCGGCACCGGCGTGAGCAAGGGC
GAGGAGGATAACATGGCCATCATCAAGGAGTTCATGCGCTTCAAGGTGCACATGGAGGGCTCCGTGAACG
GCCACGAGTTCGAGATCGAGGGCGAGGGCGAGGGCCGCCCCTACGAGGGCACCCAGACCGCCAAGCTGAA
GGTGACCAAGGGTGGCCCCCTGCCCTTCGCCTGGGACATCCTGTCCCCTCAGTTCATGTACGGCTCCAAG
GCCTACGTGAAGCACCCCGCCGACATCCCCGACTACTTGAAGCTGTCCTTCCCCGAGGGCTTCAAGTGGG
AGCGCGTGATGAACTTCGAGGACGGCGGCGTGGTGACCGTGACCCAGGACTCCTCCCTGCAGGACGGCGA
GTTCATCTACAAGGTGAAGCTGCGCGGCACCAACTTCCCCTCCGACGGCCCCGTAATGCAGAAGAAGACC
ATGGGCTGGGAGGCCTCCTCCGAGCGGATGTACCCCGAGGACGGCGCCCTGAAGGGCGAGATCAAGCAGA
GGCTGAAGCTGAAGGACGGCGGCCACTACGACGCTGAGGTCAAGACCACCTACAAGGCCAAGAAGCCCGT
GCAGCTGCCCGGCGCCTACAACGTCAACATCAAGTTGGACATCACCTCCCACAACGAGGACTACACCATC
GTGGAACAGTACGAACGCGCCGAGGGCCGCCACTCCACCGGCGGCATGGACGAGCTGTACAAGGGCGGCG
GCTCCGTGAGCAAGGGCGAGGAGGATAACATGGCCATCATCAAGGAGTTCATGCGCTTCAAGGTGCACAT
GGAGGGCTCCGTGAACGGCCACGAGTTCGAGATCGAGGGCGAGGGCGAGGGCCGCCCCTACGAGGGCACC
CAGACCGCCAAGCTGAAGGTGACCAAGGGTGGCCCCCTGCCCTTCGCCTGGGACATCCTGTCCCCTCAGT
TCATGTACGGCTCCAAGGCCTACGTGAAGCACCCCGCCGACATCCCCGACTACTTGAAGCTGTCCTTCCC
CGAGGGCTTCAAGTGGGAGCGCGTGATGAACTTCGAGGACGGCGGCGTGGTGACCGTGACCCAGGACTCC
TCCCTGCAGGACGGCGAGTTCATCTACAAGGTGAAGCTGCGCGGCACCAACTTCCCCTCCGACGGCCCCG
TAATGCAGAAGAAGACCATGGGCTGGGAGGCCTCCTCCGAGCGGATGTACCCCGAGGACGGCGCCCTGAA
GGGCGAGATCAAGCAGAGGCTGAAGCTGAAGGACGGCGGCCACTACGACGCTGAGGTCAAGACCACCTAC
AAGGCCAAGAAGCCCGTGCAGCTGCCCGGCGCCTACAACGTCAACATCAAGTTGGACATCACCTCCCACA
ACGAGGACTACACCATCGTGGAACAGTACGAACGCGCCGAGGGCCGCCACTCCACCGGCGGCATGGACGA
GCTGTACAAGGGCGGCGGCTCCGTGAGCAAGGGCGAGGAGGATAACATGGCCATCATCAAGGAGTTCATG
CGCTTCAAGGTGCACATGGAGGGCTCCGTGAACGGCCACGAGTTCGAGATCGAGGGCGAGGGCGAGGGCC
GCCCCTACGAGGGCACCCAGACCGCCAAGCTGAAGGTGACCAAGGGTGGCCCCCTGCCCTTCGCCTGGGA
CATCCTGTCCCCTCAGTTCATGTACGGCTCCAAGGCCTACGTGAAGCACCCCGCCGACATCCCCGACTAC
TTGAAGCTGTCCTTCCCCGAGGGCTTCAAGTGGGAGCGCGTGATGAACTTCGAGGACGGCGGCGTGGTGA
CCGTGACCCAGGACTCCTCCCTGCAGGACGGCGAGTTCATCTACAAGGTGAAGCTGCGCGGCACCAACTT
CCCCTCCGACGGCCCCGTAATGCAGAAGAAGACCATGGGCTGGGAGGCCTCCTCCGAGCGGATGTACCCC
GAGGACGGCGCCCTGAAGGGCGAGATCAAGCAGAGGCTGAAGCTGAAGGACGGCGGCCACTACGACGCTG
AGGTCAAGACCACCTACAAGGCCAAGAAGCCCGTGCAGCTGCCCGGCGCCTACAACGTCAACATCAAGTT
GGACATCACCTCCCACAACGAGGACTACACCATCGTGGAACAGTACGAACGCGCCGAGGGCCGCCACTCC
ACCGGCGGCATGGACGAGCTGTACAAGGGCGGCGGCTCCGTGAGCAAGGGCGAGGAGGATAACATGGCCA
TCATCAAGGAGTTCATGCGCTTCAAGGTGCACATGGAGGGCTCCGTGAACGGCCACGAGTTCGAGATCGA
GGGCGAGGGCGAGGGCCGCCCCTACGAGGGCACCCAGACCGCCAAGCTGAAGGTGACCAAGGGTGGCCCC
CTGCCCTTCGCCTGGGACATCCTGTCCCCTCAGTTCATGTACGGCTCCAAGGCCTACGTGAAGCACCCCG
CCGACATCCCCGACTACTTGAAGCTGTCCTTCCCCGAGGGCTTCAAGTGGGAGCGCGTGATGAACTTCGA
GGACGGCGGCGTGGTGACCGTGACCCAGGACTCCTCCCTGCAGGACGGCGAGTTCATCTACAAGGTGAAG
CTGCGCGGCACCAACTTCCCCTCCGACGGCCCCGTAATGCAGAAGAAGACCATGGGCTGGGAGGCCTCCT
CCGAGCGGATGTACCCCGAGGACGGCGCCCTGAAGGGCGAGATCAAGCAGAGGCTGAAGCTGAAGGACGG
CGGCCACTACGACGCTGAGGTCAAGACCACCTACAAGGCCAAGAAGCCCGTGCAGCTGCCCGGCGCCTAC
AACGTCAACATCAAGTTGGACATCACCTCCCACAACGAGGACTACACCATCGTGGAACAGTACGAACGCG
CCGAGGGCCGCCACTCCACCGGCGGCATGGACGAGCTGTACAAGGGCTACCCCTACGACGTGCCCGACTA
CGCCTAATACCCAGCTTTCTTGTACAAAGTTGGCATTATAAGAAAGCATTGCTTATCAATTTGTTGCAAC
GAACAGGTCACTATCAGTCAAAATAAAATCATTATTTGCCATCCAGCTGCAGGGCGGCCGCGATATCCCC
TATAGTGAGTCGTATTACATGGTCATAGCTGTTTCCTGGCAGCTCTGGCCCGTGTCTCAAAATCTCTGAT
GTTACATTGCACAAGATAAAAATATATCATCATGAACAATAAAACTGTCTGCTTACATAAACAGTAATAC
AAGGGGTGTTATGAGCCATATTCAACGGGAAACGTCGAGGCCGCGATTAAATTCCAACATGGATGCTGAT
TTATATGGGTATAAATGGGCTCGCGATAATGTCGGGCAATCAGGTGCGACAATCTATCGCTTGTATGGGA
AGCCCGATGCGCCAGAGTTGTTTCTGAAACATGGCAAAGGTAGCGTTGCCAATGATGTTACAGATGAGAT
GGTCAGACTAAACTGGCTGACGGAATTTATGCCTCTTCCGACCATCAAGCATTTTATCCGTACTCCTGAT
GATGCATGGTTACTCACCACTGCGATCCCCGGAAAAACAGCATTCCAGGTATTAGAAGAATATCCTGATT
CAGGTGAAAATATTGTTGATGCGCTGGCAGTGTTCCTGCGCCGGTTGCATTCGATTCCTGTTTGTAATTG
TCCTTTTAACAGCGATCGCGTATTTCGTCTCGCTCAGGCGCAATCACGAATGAATAACGGTTTGGTTGAT
GCGAGTGATTTTGATGACGAGCGTAATGGCTGGCCTGTTGAACAAGTCTGGAAAGAAATGCATAAACTTT
TGCCATTCTCACCGGATTCAGTCGTCACTCATGGTGATTTCTCACTTGATAACCTTATTTTTGACGAGGG
GAAATTAATAGGTTGTATTGATGTTGGACGAGTCGGAATCGCAGACCGATACCAGGATCTTGCCATCCTA
TGGAACTGCCTCGGTGAGTTTTCTCCTTCATTACAGAAACGGCTTTTTCAAAAATATGGTATTGATAATC
CTGATATGAATAAATTGCAGTTTCATTTGATGCTCGATGAGTTTTTCTAATCAGAATTGGTTAATTGGTT
GTAACACTGGCAGAGCATTACGCTGACTTGACGGGACGGCGCAAGCTCATGACCAAAATCCCTTAACGTG
AGTTACGCGTCGTTCCACTGAGCGTCAGACCCCGTAGAAAAGATCAAAGGATCTTCTTGAGATCCTTTTT
TTCTGCGCGTAATCTGCTGCTTGCAAACAAAAAAACCACCGCTACCAGCGGTGGTTTGTTTGCCGGATCA
AGAGCTACCAACTCTTTTTCCGAAGGTAACTGGCTTCAGCAGAGCGCAGATACCAAATACTGTTCTTCTA
GTGTAGCCGTAGTTAGGCCACCACTTCAAGAACTCTGTAGCACCGCCTACATACCTCGCTCTGCTAATCC
TGTTACCAGTGGCTGCTGCCAGTGGCGATAAGTCGTGTCTTACCGGGTTGGACTCAAGACGATAGTTACC
GGATAAGGCGCAGCGGTCGGGCTGAACGGGGGGTTCGTGCACACAGCCCAGCTTGGAGCGAACGACCTAC
ACCGAACTGAGATACCTACAGCGTGAGCTATGAGAAAGCGCCACGCTTCCCGAAGGGAGAAAGGCGGACA
GGTATCCGGTAAGCGGCAGGGTCGGAACAGGAGAGCGCACGAGGGAGCTTCCAGGGGGAAACGCCTGGTA
TCTTTATAGTCCTGTCGGGTTTCGCCACCTCTGACTTGAGCGTCGATTTTTGTGATGCTCGTCAGGGGGG
CGGAGCCTATGGAAAAACGCCAGCAACGCGGCCTTTTTACGGTTCCTGGCCTTTTGCTGGCCTTTTGCTC
ACATGTT
