>Addgene plasmid #32315 | pENTR L3-4XmCherry-HA-L2 | addgene partial sequence | sequence record 37580 | M13-Rev 5'-CAGGAAACAGCTATGACC-3'
CGCGGCCGCCCTGCAGCTGGATGGCAAATAATGATTTTATTTTGACTGATAGTGACCTGTTCGTTGCAAC
AAATTGATAAGCAATGCTTTCTTATAATGCCAACTTTGTACAAGAAAGCTGGGTATTAGGCGTAGTCGGG
CACGTCGTAGGGGTAGCCCTTGTACAGCTCGTCCATGCCGCCGGTGGAGTGGCGGCCCTCGGCGCGTTCG
TACTGTTCCACGATGGTGTAGTCCTCGTTGTGGGAGGTGATGTCCAACTTGATGTTGACGTTGTAGGCGC
CGGGCAGCTGCACGGGCTTCTTGGCCTTGTAGGTGGTCTTGACCTCAGCGTCGTAGTGGCCGCCGTCCTT
CAGCTTCAGCCTCTGCTTGATCTCGCCCTTCAGGGCGCCGTCCTCGGGGTACATCCGCTCGGAGGAGGCC
TCCCAGCCCATGGTCTTCTTCTGCATTACGGGGCCGTCGGAGGGGAAGTTGGTGCCGCGCAGCTTCACCT
TGTAGATGAACTCGCCGTCCTGCAGGGAGGAGTCCTGGGTCACGGTCACCACGCCGCCGTCCTCGAAGTT
CATCACGCGCTCCCACTTGAAGCCCTCGGGGAAGGACAGCTTCAAGTAGTCGGGGATGTCGGCGGGGTGC
TTCACGTAGGCCTTGGAGCCGTACATGAACTGAGGGGACAGGATGTCCCAGGCGAAGGGCAGGGGGCCAC
CCTTGGTCACCTTCAGCTTGGCGGTCTGGGTGCCCTCGTAGGGGCGGCCCTCGCCCTCGCCCTCGATCTC
GAACTCGTGGCCGTTCACGGAGCCCTCCATGTGCACCTTGAAGCGCATGAACTCCTTGATGATGGCCATG
TTATCCTCCTCGCCCTTGCTCACGGAGCCGCCGCCAACTTTATTATACAAAGTTGTGCCCTTGTACAGCT
CGTCCATGCCGC
